>Addgene plasmid #162427 | Lyn-YFP-FRB3C | addgene full sequence | sequence record 334692 | Addgene NGS Result
GGATAACCGTATTACCGCCATGCATTAGTTATTAATAGTAATCAATTACGGGGTCATTAGTTCATAGCCC
ATATATGGAGTTCCGCGTTACATAACTTACGGTAAATGGCCCGCCTGGCTGACCGCCCAACGACCCCCGC
CCATTGACGTCAATAATGACGTATGTTCCCATAGTAACGCCAATAGGGACTTTCCATTGACGTCAATGGG
TGGAGTATTTACGGTAAACTGCCCACTTGGCAGTACATCAAGTGTATCATATGCCAAGTACGCCCCCTAT
TGACGTCAATGACGGTAAATGGCCCGCCTGGCATTATGCCCAGTACATGACCTTATGGGACTTTCCTACT
TGGCAGTACATCTACGTATTAGTCATCGCTATTACCATGGTGATGCGGTTTTGGCAGTACATCAATGGGC
GTGGATAGCGGTTTGACTCACGGGGATTTCCAAGTCTCCACCCCATTGACGTCAATGGGAGTTTGTTTTG
GCACCAAAATCAACGGGACTTTCCAAAATGTCGTAACAACTCCGCCCCATTGACGCAAATGGGCGGTAGG
CGTGTACGGTGGGAGGTCTATATAAGCAGAGCTGGTTTAGTGAACCGTCAGATCCGCTAGCGCCACCATG
GGATGTATAAAATCAAAAGGGAAAGACAGCGCGGATAGTGCTGGTGGTTTACCGGTCGCCACCATGGTGA
GCAAGGGCGAGGAGCTGTTCACCGGGGTGGTGCCCATCCTGGTCGAGCTGGACGGCGACGTAAACGGCCA
CAAGTTCAGCGTGTCCGGCGAGGGCGAGGGCGATGCCACCTACGGCAAGCTGACCCTGAAGTTCATCTGC
ACCACCGGCAAGCTGCCCGTGCCCTGGCCCACCCTCGTGACCACCTTCGGCTACGGCCTGCAGTGCTTCG
CCCGCTACCCCGACCACATGAAGCAGCACGACTTCTTCAAGTCCGCCATGCCCGAAGGCTACGTCCAGGA
GCGCACCATCTTCTTCAAGGACGACGGCAACTACAAGACCCGCGCCGAGGTGAAGTTCGAGGGCGACACC
CTGGTGAACCGCATCGAGCTGAAGGGCATCGACTTCAAGGAGGACGGCAACATCCTGGGGCACAAGCTGG
AGTACAACTACAACAGCCACAACGTCTATATCATGGCCGACAAGCAGAAGAACGGCATCAAGGTGAACTT
CAAGATCCGCCACAACATCGAGGACGGCAGCGTGCAGCTCGCCGACCACTACCAGCAGAACACCCCCATC
GGCGACGGCCCCGTGCTGCTGCCCGACAACCACTACCTGAGCTACCAGTCCGCCCTGAGCAAAGACCCCA
ACGAGAAGCGCGATCACATGGTCCTGCTGGAGTTCGTGACCGCCGCCGGGATCACTCTCGGCATGGACGA
GCTGTACAAGTCCGGACTCAGATCTCGAGCTCAAGCTTCGAATTCTGCAGTCGACAGTGCTGGTGGTAGT
GCTGGTGGTAGTGCTGGTGGTAGTGCTGGTGGTAGTGCTGGTGGTGGTACCAACGTGAAAGGCATGTTTG
AGGTGCTGGAGCCCTTGCATGCTATGATGGAACGGGGCCCCCAGACTCTGAAGGAAACATCCTTTAATCA
GGCCTATGGTCGAGATTTAATGGAGGCCCAAGAGTGGTGCAGGAAGTACATGAAATCAGGGAATGTCAAG
GACCTCCTCCAAGCCTGGGACCTCTATTATCATGTGTTCCGACGAATCTCAAAGTAGGGATCCACCGGAT
CTAGATAACTGATCATAATCAGCCATACCACATTTGTAGAGGTTTTACTTGCTTTAAAAAACCTCCCACA
CCTCCCCCTGAACCTGAAACATAAAATGAATGCAATTGTTGTTGTTAACTTGTTTATTGCAGCTTATAAT
GGTTACAAATAAAGCAATAGCATCACAAATTTCACAAATAAAGCATTTTTTTCACTGCATTCTAGTTGTG
GTTTGTCCAAACTCATCAATGTATCTTAAGGCGTAAATTGTAAGCGTTAATATTTTGTTAAAATTCGCGT
TAAATTTTTGTTAAATCAGCTCATTTTTTAACCAATAGGCCGAAATCGGCAAAATCCCTTATAAATCAAA
AGAATAGACCGAGATAGGGT
[37 nt withheld, positions 2121-2157]
AAAGAACGTGGACTCCAACGTCAAAGG
[49 nt withheld, positions 2185-2233]
T
[91 nt withheld, positions 2235-2325]
G
[124 nt withheld, positions 2327-2450]
CAGGTGGCACTTTTCGGGGAAATGTGCGCGGAACCCCTATTTGTTTATTTTTCTAAATACATTCAAATAT
GTATCCGCTCATGAGACAATAACCCTGATAAATGCTTCAATAATATTGAAAAAGGAAGAGTCCTGAGGCG
GAAAGAACCAGCTGTGGAATGTGTGTCAGTTAGGGTGTGGAAAGTCCCCAGGCTCCCCAGCAGGCAGAAG
TATGCAAAGCATGCATCTCAATTAGTCAGCAACCAGGTGTGGAAAGTCCCCAGGCTCCCCAGCAGGCAGA
AGTATGCAAAGCATGCATCTCAATTAGTCAGCAACCATAGTCCCGCCCCTAACTCCGCCCATCCCGCCCC
TAACTCCGCCCAGTTCCGCCCATTCTCCGCCCCATGGCTGACTAATTTTTTTTATTTATGCAGAGGCCGA
GGCCGCCTCGGCCTCTGAGCTATTCCAGAAGTAGTGAGGAGGCTTTTTTGGAGGCCTAGGCTTTTGCAAA
GATCGATCAAGAGACAGGATGAGGATCGTTTCGCATGATTGAACAAGATGGATTGCACGCAGGTTCTCCG
GCCGCTTGGGTGGAGAGGCTATTCGGCTATGACTGGGCACAACAGACAATCGGCTGCTCTGATGCCGCCG
TGTTCCGGCTGTCAGCGCAGGGGCGCCCGGTTCTTTTTGTCAAGACCGACCTGTCCGGTGCCCTGAATGA
ACTGCAAGACGAGGCAGCGCGGCTATCGTGGCTGGCCACGACGGGCGTTCCTTGCGCAGCTGTGCTCGAC
GTTGTCACTGAAGCGGGAAGGGACTGGCTGCTATTGGGCGAAGTGCCGGGGCAGGATCTCCTGTCATCTC
ACCTTGCTCCTGCCGAGAAAGTATCCATCATGGCTGATGCAATGCGGCGGCTGCATACGCTTGATCCGGC
TACCTGCCCATTCGACCACCAAGCGAAACATCGCATCGAGCGAGCACGTACTCGGATGGAAGCCGGTCTT
GTCGATCAGGATGATCTGGACGAAGAGCATCAGGGGCTCGCGCCAGCCGAACTGTTCGCCAGGCTCAAGG
CGAGCATGCCCGACGGCGAGGATCTCGTCGTGACCCATGGCGATGCCTGCTTGCCGAATATCATGGTGGA
AAATGGCCGCTTTTCTGGATTCATCGACTGTGGCCGGCTGGGTGTGGCGGACCGCTATCAGGACATAGCG
TTGGCTACCCGTGATATTGCTGAAGAGCTTGGCGGCGAATGGGCTGACCGCTTCCTCGTGCTTTACGGTA
TCGCCGCTCCCGATTCGCAGCGCATCGCCTTCTATCGCCTTCTTGACGAGTTCTTCTGAGCGGGACTCTG
GGGTTCGAAATGACCGACCAAGCGACGCCCAACCTGCCATCACGAGATTTCGATTCCACCGCCGCCTTCT
ATGAAAGGTTGGGCTTCGGAATCGTTTTCCGGGACGCCGGCTGGATGATCCTCCAGCGCGGGGATCTCAT
GCTGGAGTTCTTCGCCCACCCTAGGGGGAGGCTAACTGAAACACGGAAGGAGACAATACCGGAAGGAACC
CGCGCTATGACGGCAATAAAAAGACAGAATAAAACGCACGGTGTTGGGTCGTTTGTTCATAAACGCGGGG
TTCGGTCCCAGGGCTGGCACTCTGTCGATACCCCACCGAGACCCCATTGGGGCCAATACGCCCGCGTTTC
TTCCTTTTCCCCACCCCACCCCCCAAGTTCGGGTGAAGGCCCAGGGCTCGCAGCCAACGTCGGGGCGGCA
GGCCCTGCCATAGCCTCAGGTTACTCATATATACTTTAGATTGATTTAAAACTTCATTTTTAATTTAAAA
GGATCTAGGTGAAGATCCTTTTTGATAATCTCATGACCAAAATCCCTTAACGTGAGTTTTCGTTCCACTG
AGCGTCAGACCCCGTAGAAAAGATCAAAGGATCTTCTTGAGATCCTTTTTTTCTGCGCGTAATCTGCTGC
TTGCAAACAAAAAAACCACCGCTACCAGCGGTGGTTTGTTTGCCGGATCAAGAGCTACCAACTCTTTTTC
CGAAGGTAACTGGCTTCAGCAGAGCGCAGATACCAAATACTGTTCTTCTAGTGTAGCCGTAGTTAGGCCA
CCACTTCAAGAACTCTGTAGCACCGCCTACATACCTCGCTCTGCTAATCCTGTTACCAGTGGCTGCTGCC
AGTGGCGATAAGTCGTGTCTTACCGGGTTGGACTCAAGACGATAGTTACCGGATAAGGCGCAGCGGTCGG
GCTGAACGGGGGGTTCGTGCACACAGCCCAGCTTGGAGCGAACGACCTACACCGAACTGAGATACCTACA
GCGTGAGCTATGAGAAAGCGCCACGCTTCCCGAAGGGAGAAAGGCGGACAGGTATCCGGTAAGCGGCAGG
GTCGGAACAGGAGAGCGCACGAGGGAGCTTCCAGGGGGAAACGCCTGGTATCTTTATAGTCCTGTCGGGT
TTCGCCACCTCTGACTTGAGCGTCGATTTTTGTGATGCTCGTCAGGGGGGCGGAGCCTATGGAAAAACGC
CAGCAACGCGGCCTTTTTACGGTTCCTGGCCTTTTGCTGGCCTTTTGCTCACATGTTCTTTCCTGCGTTA
TCCCCTGATTCTGT
Features (pLannotate 1.2.2; 15 found; start..end, strand, type, name):
     86..389     +  enhancer       CMV enhancer: human cytomegalovirus immediate early enhancer
    390..593     +  promoter       CMV promoter: human cytomegalovirus (CMV) immediate early promoter
    694..1410    +  CDS            EYFP: EYFP is a basic (constitutively fluorescent) green/yellow fluorescent protein published in 1996, derived from Aequorea victoria. It is reported to be a very rapidly-maturing weak dimer with high acid sensitivity.
   1411..1455    +  misc_feature   MCS (fragment): multiple cloning site
   1522..1734    +  CDS            FRB* (fragment): T2098L mutant of FKBP-rapamycin binding domain of human FRAP binds synthetic ligands such as AP21967
   1760..1844    +  CDS            large T antigen (fragment): large T antigen from SV40 (simian virus 40)
   1867..1988    +  polyA_signal   SV40 poly(A) signal: SV40 polyadenylation signal
   2022..2450    -  rep_origin     f1 ori (sequence partly withheld): f1 bacteriophage origin of replication; arrow indicates direction of (+) strand synthesis
   2477..2581    +  promoter       AmpR promoter: bla
   2583..2940    +  promoter       SV40 promoter: SV40 enhancer and early promoter
   2975..3769    +  CDS            NeoR/KanR: aminoglycoside phosphotransferase from Tn5; aph(3')-II (or nptII); confers resistance to neomycin, kanamycin, and G418 (Geneticin®)
   3790..3942    +  CDS            ble (fragment): BLE_KLEPN - Experimental evidence at protein level: Swiss-Prot protein existence level 1. Binding protein with a strong affinity to the bleomycin family of antibiotics. Binds to CL990; an antimitotic-antibiotic compound. From Klebsiella pneumoniae.
   4001..4048    +  polyA_signal   HSV TK poly(A) signal: herpes simplex virus thymidine kinase polyadenylation signal (Cole and Stacy, 1985)
   4139..4155    -  polyA_signal   bGH poly(A) signal (fragment): bovine growth hormone polyadenylation signal
   4377..4965    +  rep_origin     ori: high-copy-number ColE1/pMB1/pBR322/pUC origin of replication
