[The description below was written by a language model from this plasmid's Addgene catalogue record and pLannotate feature annotations shown in this document.]
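Description:
Lyn-YFP-FRB3C is a mammalian expression plasmid built on a Clontech C1-type backbone, made as one component of a chemically induced trimerization (CIT) system. It is maintained in E. coli at high copy through a ColE1/pUC-type origin and selected with kanamycin. The single NeoR/KanR gene (Tn5 aminoglycoside phosphotransferase) sits behind tandem bacterial (AmpR/bla) and SV40 early promoters and is followed by an HSV TK polyadenylation signal, so the same marker can also confer G418 resistance in mammalian cells. An f1 origin is also present. The short ble, bGH poly(A) and SV40 large T antigen fragments in the automated annotation appear to be partial matches to backbone sequence rather than functional elements.

The payload is a synthetic fusion protein expressed from the CMV immediate-early enhancer and promoter and terminated by the SV40 poly(A) signal. The annotated parts are an EYFP coding sequence, a remnant of the multiple cloning site, and a partial match to FRB, the FKBP-rapamycin binding domain of human FRAP/mTOR. The insert was cloned between KpnI and SalI sites, both retained. The fragmentary FRB match fits the name "FRB3C", which suggests a C-terminal piece of a split FRB, although the record does not define the split point. The tool labels this match as the T2098L variant, but whether that substitution is present is not confirmed. The "Lyn" element in the name is not annotated. It presumably lies in the roughly 100 nt between the promoter and EYFP, and Lyn N-terminal sequences are commonly used as lipid-modified plasma membrane targeting motifs. On that reading, the construct would provide a fluorescent, membrane-anchored partner to which the other CIT components are recruited when the inducing small molecule is added. The record does not name the inducer or the partner constructs.
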