Addgene plasmid #162427: Lyn-YFP-FRB3C
Purpose: for use in CIT (chemically induced trimerization) system
Depositing lab: Takanari Inoue. Depositing organization: Johns Hopkins University and School of Medicine. Publication: Rational design and implementation of a chemically inducible heterotrimerization system. Wu HD, Kikuchi M, Dagliyan O, Aragaki AK, Nakamura H, Dokholyan NV, Umehara T, Inoue T. Nat Methods. 2020 Sep;17(9):928-936. doi: 10.1038/s41592-020-0913-x. Epub 2020 Aug 3. PubMed 32747768.
Backbone
  Vector backbone: C1
  Backbone manufacturer: Clontech
  Vector type: Mammalian Expression
Growth in bacteria
  Bacterial resistance: Kanamycin, 50 μg/mL
  Growth temperature: 37°C
  Growth strain: DH5alpha
  Copy number: High Copy
Gene/Insert
  Gene/Insert name: Lyn-YFP-FRB3C
  Species: Synthetic
  Promoter: CMV
  Cloning method: Restriction Enzyme; 5′ cloning site KpnI (not destroyed); 3′ cloning site SalI (not destroyed)
  Sequencing primers: 5′ CATGGTCCTGCTGGAGTTCGTG; 3′ GAAATTTGTGATGCTATTGC
Terms and licenses: Academic/Nonprofit Terms; Industry Terms: Not Available to Industry
How to cite: Lyn-YFP-FRB3C was a gift from Takanari Inoue (Addgene plasmid # 162427 ; http://n2t.net/addgene:162427 ; RRID:Addgene_162427)
