>Addgene plasmid #162427 | Lyn-YFP-FRB3C | depositor partial sequence | sequence record 314989 | complete coding sequence
GCCACCATGGGATGTATAAAATCAAAAGGGAAAGACAGCGCGGATAGTGCTGGTGGTTTACCGGTCGCCA
CCATGGTGAGCAAGGGCGAGGAGCTGTTCACCGGGGTGGTGCCCATCCTGGTCGAGCTGGACGGCGACGT
AAACGGCCACAAGTTCAGCGTGTCCGGCGAGGGCGAGGGCGATGCCACCTACGGCAAGCTGACCCTGAAG
TTCATCTGCACCACCGGCAAGCTGCCCGTGCCCTGGCCCACCCTCGTGACCACCTTCGGCTACGGCCTGC
AGTGCTTCGCCCGCTACCCCGACCACATGAAGCAGCACGACTTCTTCAAGTCCGCCATGCCCGAAGGCTA
CGTCCAGGAGCGCACCATCTTCTTCAAGGACGACGGCAACTACAAGACCCGCGCCGAGGTGAAGTTCGAG
GGCGACACCCTGGTGAACCGCATCGAGCTGAAGGGCATCGACTTCAAGGAGGACGGCAACATCCTGGGGC
ACAAGCTGGAGTACAACTACAACAGCCACAACGTCTATATCATGGCCGACAAGCAGAAGAACGGCATCAA
GGTGAACTTCAAGATCCGCCACAACATCGAGGACGGCAGCGTGCAGCTCGCCGACCACTACCAGCAGAAC
ACCCCCATCGGCGACGGCCCCGTGCTGCTGCCCGACAACCACTACCTGAGCTACCAGTCCGCCCTGAGCA
AAGACCCCAACGAGAAGCGCGATCACATGGTCCTGCTGGAGTTCGTGACCGCCGCCGGGATCACTCTCGG
CATGGACGAGCTGTACAAGTCCGGACTCAGATCTCGAGCTCAAGCTTCGAATTCTGCAGTCGACAGTGCT
GGTGGTAGTGCTGGTGGTAGTGCTGGTGGTAGTGCTGGTGGTAGTGCTGGTGGTGGTACCAACGTGAAAG
GCATGTTTGAGGTGCTGGAGCCCTTGCATGCTATGATGGAACGGGGCCCCCAGACTCTGAAGGAAACATC
CTTTAATCAGGCCTATGGTCGAGATTTAATGGAGGCCCAAGAGTGGTGCAGGAAGTACATGAAATCAGGG
AATGTCAAGGACCTCCTCCAAGCCTGGGACCTCTATTATCATGTGTTCCGACGAATCTCAAAGTAG
